>Addgene plasmid #202223 | pBCC097 | addgene full sequence | sequence record 403473 | Addgene NGS Result
TTAATTAAAGCGGATAACAATTTCACACAGGAGGCCGCCTAGGCCGCGGCCGCGCGAATTTGCCGAATTC
GGATCCGGAGGGAGTGTGGGCGGACAATAAAGTCTTAAACTGAACAAAATAGATCTAAACTATGACAATA
AAGTCTTAAACTAGACAGAATAGTTGTAAACTGAAATCAGTCCAGTTATGCTGTGAAAAAGCATACTGGA
CTTTTGTTATGGCTAAAGCAAACTCTTCATTTTCTGAAGTGCAAATTGCCCGTCGTATTAAAGAGGGGCG
TGGCGCTGCAAGAATTCAAGCTTGGAGGACTCCTGTTGATAGATCCAGTAATGACCTCAGAACTCCATCT
GGATTTGTTCAGAACGCTCGGTTGCCGCCGGGCGTTTTTTATTGGTGAGAATCCAAGCTAGACTGCGATG
AGTGGCAGGGCGGGGCGTAATTTCTTAAGGCAGTTATTGGTGCCCTTAAACGCCTGGGGTAATGACTCTC
TAGCTTGAGGCATCAAATAAAACGAAAGGCTCAGTCGAAAGACTGGGCCTTTCGTTTTATCTGTTGTTTG
TCGGTGAACGCTCTCCTGAGTAGGACAAATCCGCCCGCCGCTGCAAGAATTCAAGCTTGGAGGAAGTTCC
TATACTTTCTAGAGAATAGGAACTTCGGAATAGGAACTTCAATGAAGAATTCTCATGTTTGACAGCTTAT
CATCGATAAGCTTTAATGCGGTAGTTTATCACAGTTAAATTGCTAACGCAGTCAGGCACCGTGTATGAAA
TCTAACAATGCGCTCATCGTCATCCTCGGCACCGTCACCCTGGATGCTGTAGGCATAGGCTTGGTTATGC
CGGTACTGCCGGGCCTCTTGCGGGATATCGTCCATTCCGACAGCATCGCCAGTCACTATGGCGTGCTGCT
AGCGCTATATGCGTTGATGCAATTTCTATGCGCACCCGTTCTCGGAGCACTGTCCGACCGCTTTGGCCGC
CGCCCAGTCCTGCTCGCTTCGCTACTTGGAGCCACTATCGACTACGCGATCATGGCGACCACACCCGTCC
TGTGGATCCTCTACGCCGGACGCATCGTGGCCGGCATCACCGGCGCCACAGGTGCGGTTGCTGGCGCCTA
TATCGCCGACATCACCGATGGGGAAGATCGGGCTCGCCACTTCGGGCTCATGAGCGCTTGTTTCGGCGTG
GGTATGGTGGCAGGCCCCGTGGCCGGGGGACTGTTGGGCGCCATCTCCTTGCATGCACCATTCCTTGCGG
CGGCGGTGCTCAACGGCCTCAACCTACTACTGGGCTGCTTCCTAATGCAGGAGTCGCATAAGGGAGAGCG
TCGACCGATGCCCTTGAGAGCCTTCAACCCAGTCAGCTCCTTCCGGTGGGCGCGGGGCATGACTATCGTC
GCCGCACTTATGACTGTTTTCTTTATCATGCAACTCGTAGGACAGGTGCCGGCAGCGCTCTGGGTCATTT
TCGGCGAGGACCGCTTTCGCTGGAGCGCGACGATGATCGGCCTGTCGCTTGCGGTATTCGGAATCTTGCA
CGCCCTCGCTCAAGCCTTCGTCACTGGTCCCGCCACCAAACGTTTCGGCGAGAAGCAGGCCATTATCGCC
GGCATGGCGGCCGACGCGCTGGGCTACGTCTTGCTGGCGTTCGCGACGCGAGGCTGGATGGCCTTCCCCA
TTATGATTCTTCTCGCTTCCGGCGGCATCGGGATGCCCGCGTTGCAGGCCATGCTGTCCAGGCAGGTAGA
TGACGACCATCAGGGACAGCTTCAAGGATCGCTCGCGGCTCTTACCAGCCTAACTTCGATCATTGGACCG
CTGATCGTCACGGCGATTTATGCCGCCTCGGCGAGCACATGGAACGGGTTGGCATGGATTGTAGGCGCCG
CCCTATACCTTGTCTGCCTCCCCGCGTTGCGTCGCGGTGCATGGAGCCGGGCCACCTCGACCTGAATGGA
AGCCGGCGGCACCTCGCTAACGGATTCACCACTCCAAGAATTGGAGCCAATCAATTCTTGCGGAGAACTG
GCTTGAAGTTCCTATACTTTCTAGAGAATAGGAACTTCGGAATAGGTACTTCCGCTACTAGAATTCGAGC
GGGGAATTCTTGACAATTAATCATCGGCTCGTATAATGTGTGGAATTGTGAGCGGATAACAATTTTCACA
CAGGAAACAGCTAAATGTCTGAATTGATTAAAGAGAATATGCATATGAAGTTGTATATGGAAGGTACTGT
TGATAACCACCATTTTAAATGTACATCTGAGGGAGAAGGTAAGCCTTACGAAGGTACTCAAACAATGCGT
ATTAAAGTAGTTGAGGGAGGTCCTTTACCATTCGCTTTTGACATATTGGCAACTTCATTCTTATATGGAT
CTAAGACATTTATTAACCATACTCAAGGTATACCAGATTTCTTTAAACAATCATTTCCTGAAGGATTCAC
ATGGGAGAGAGTAACAACTTATGAAGATGGTGGAGTTTTGACTGCTACTCAGGATACATCTTTACAAGAC
GGTTGTTTGATTTATAATGTTAAGATTCGTGGAGTAAACTTCACTTCTAATGGTCCAGTTATGCAGAAGA
AAACATTGGGATGGGAGGCATTCACTGAGACATTATACCCTGCTGATGGTGGATTGGAAGGTCGTAACGA
CATGGCATTGAAATTAGTAGGAGGTTCACACTTGATAGCTAATATTAAGACTACATATCGTTCTAAGAAA
CCAGCTAAAAACTTGAAAATGCCTGGTGTTTACTATGTTGATTATCGTTTAGAAAGAATTAAGGAAGCAA
ATAACGAAACTTACGTTGAGCAACATGAAGTAGCTGTTGCACGTTATTGTGACTTGCCTTCTAAGTTAGG
ACACAAATTGAACGCTTAATTAGCTGAGCTTGGACTCCTGTTGATAGATCCAGTAATGACCTCAGAACTC
CATCTGGATTTGTTCAGAACGCTCGGTTGCCGCCGGGCGTTTTTTATTGGTGAGAATCTCCCGCTTTACG
AATTCCCATGGGGAGCATGCGGAGTTACGTCATCCCCACCTTCCGCTGCGTTCTTCATCGATGCCCGCTT
AGTGATATGCTTAAAACTCCAAGCACAGCCTTCTCCCCGGGGCGGCCGCATTAGGCACCCCAGGCTTTAC
ACTTTATGCTTCCGGCTCGTATAATGTGTGGATTTTGAGTTAGGATCCGTCGAGATTTTCAGGAGCTAAG
GAAGCTAAAATGGAGAAAAAAATCACTGGATATACCACCGTTGATATATCCCAATGGCATCGTAAAGAAC
ATTTTGAGGCATTTCAGTCAGTTGCTCAATGTACCTATAACCAGACCGTTCAGCTGGATATTACGGCCTT
TTTAAAGACCGTAAAGAAAAATAAGCACAAGTTTTATCCGGCCTTTATTCACATTCTTGCCCGCCTGATG
AATGCTCATCCGGAATTCCGTATGGCAATGAAAGACGGTGAGCTGGTGATATGGGATAGTGTTCACCCTT
GTTACACCGTTTTCCATGAGCAAACTGAAACGTTTTCATCGCTCTGGAGTGAATACCACGACGATTTCCG
GCAGTTTCTACACATATATTCGCAAGATGTGGCGTGTTACGGTGAAAACCTGGCCTATTTCCCTAAAGGG
TTTATTGAGAATATGTTTTTCGTCTCAGCCAATCCCTGGGTGAGTTTCACCAGTTTTGATTTAAACGTGG
CCAATATGGACAACTTCTTCGCCCCCGTTTTCACCATGGGCAAATATTATACGCAAGGCGACAAGGTGCT
GATGCCGCTGGCGATTCAGGTTCATCATGCCGTTTGTGATGGCTTCCATGTCGGCAGAATGCTTAATGAA
TTACAACAGTACTGCGATGAGTGGCAGGGCGGGGCGTAAACGCGTGGATCCGGCTTACTAAAAGCCAGAT
AACAGTATGCGTATTTGCGCGCTGATTTTTGCGGTATAAGAATATATACTGATATGTATACCCGAAGTAT
GTCAAAAAGAGGTATGCTATGAAGCAGCGTATTACAGTGACAGTTGACAGCGACAGCTATCAGTTGCTCA
AGGCATATATGATGTCAATATCTCCGGTCTGGTAAGCACAACCATGCAGAATGAAGCCCGTCGTCTGCGT
GCCGAACGCTGGAAAGCGGAAAATCAGGAAGGGATGGCTGAGGTCGCCCGGTTTATTGAAATGAACGGCT
CTTTTGCTGACGAGAACAGGGGCTGGTGAAATGCAGTTTAAGGTTTACACCTATAAAAGAGAGAGCCGTT
ATCGTCTGTTTGTGGATGTACAGAGTGATATTATTGACACGCCCGGACGACGGATGGTGATCCCCCTGGC
CAGTGCACGTCTGCTGTCAGATAAAGTCTCCCGTGAACTTTACCCGGTGGTGCATATCGGGGATGAAAGC
TGGCGCATGATGACCACCGATATGGCCAGTGTGCCGGTATCCGTTATCGGGGAAGAAGTGGCTGATCTCA
GCCACCGCGAAAATGACATCAAAAACGCCATTAACCTGATGTTCTGGGGAATATAAATGTCAGGCTCCCT
TATACACAGCCCCCGGGGATGCTGGTTGTCATTGCCCCTCCTTCCTCTAAGTGATAAGGTTACTTCCTCT
AAATGACCAAGCAGGGTATCTAATCCTGTTAACGCTCGCTCAGAGAATTCGCATGCGGAGTCGAGGGAGA
ACCAGATAAGTGAAATCTAGTTCCAAACTATTTTGTCATTTTTAATTTTCGTATTAGCTTACGACGCTAC
ACCCAGTTCCCATCTATTTTGTCACTCTTCCCTAAATAATCCTTAAAAACTCCATTTCCACCCCTCCCAG
TTCCCAACTATTTTGTCCGCCCACACGCTGAGCGAATTCCACGCTTGTGGAATTCCTCGAGGGAGTTCAC
ATATACCTGCCGTTCACTATTATTTAGTGAAATGAGATATTATGATATTTTCTGAATTGTGATTAAAAAG
GCAACTTTATGCCCATGCAACAGAAACTATAAAAAATACAGAGAATGAAAAGAAACAGATAGATTTTTTA
GTTCTTTAGGCCCGTAGTCTGCAAATCCTTTTATGATTTTCTATCAAACAAAAGAGGAAAATAGACCAGT
TGCAATCCAAACGAGAGTCTAATAGAATGAGGTCGAAAAGTAAATCGCGCGGGTTTGTTACTGATAAAGC
AGGCAAGACCTAAAATGTGTAAAGGGCAAAGTGTATACTTTGGCGTCACCCCTTACATATTTTAGGTCTT
TTTTTATTGTGCGTAACTAACTTGCCATCTTCAAACAGGAGGGCTGGAAGAAGCAGACCGCTAACACAGT
ACATAAAAAAGGAGACATGAACGATGAACATCAAAAAGTTTGCAAAACAAGCAACAGTATTAACCTTTAC
TACCGCACTGCTGGCAGGAGGCGCAACTCAAGCGTTTGCGAAAGAAACGAACCAAAAGCCATATAAGGAA
ACATACGGCATTTCCCATATTACACGCCATGATATGCTGCAAATCCCTGAACAGCAAAAAAATGAAAAAT
ATCAAGTTCCTGAATTCGATTCGTCCACAATTAAAAATATCTCTTCTGCAAAAGGCCTGGACGTTTGGGA
CAGCTGGCCATTACAAAACGCTGACGGCACTGTCGCAAACTATCACGGCTACCACATCGTCTTTGCATTA
GCCGGAGATCCTAAAAATGCGGATGACACATCGATTTACATGTTCTATCAAAAAGTCGGCGAAACTTCTA
TTGACAGCTGGAAAAACGCTGGCCGCGTCTTTAAAGACAGCGACAAATTCGATGCAAATGATTCTATCCT
AAAAGACCAAACACAAGAATGGTCAGGTTCAGCCACATTTACATCTGACGGAAAAATCCGTTTATTCTAC
ACTGATTTCTCCGGTAAACATTACGGCAAACAAACACTGACAACTGCACAAGTTAACGTATCAGCATCAG
ACAGCTCTTTGAACATCAACGGTGTAGAGGATTATAAATCAATCTTTGACGGTGACGGAAAAACGTATCA
AAATGTACAGCAGTTCATCGATGAAGGCAACTACAGCTCAGGCGACAACCATACGCTGAGAGATCCTCAC
TACGTAGAAGATAAAGGCCACAAATACTTAGTATTTGAAGCAAACACTGGAACTGAAGATGGCTACCAAG
GCGAAGAATCTTTATTTAACAAAGCATACTATGGCAAAAGCACATCATTCTTCCGTCAAGAAAGTCAAAA
ACTTCTGCAAAGCGATAAAAAACGCACGGCTGAGTTAGCAAACGGCGCTCTCGGTATGATTGAGCTAAAC
GATGATTACACACTGAAAAAAGTGATGAAACCGCTGATTGCATCTAACACAGTAACAGATGAAATTGAAC
GCGCGAACGTCTTTAAAATGAACGGCAAATGGTACCTGTTCACTGACTCCCGCGGATCAAAAATGACGAT
TGACGGCATTACGTCTAACGATATTTACATGCTTGGTTATGTTTCTAATTCTTTAACTGGCCCATACAAG
CCGCTGAACAAAACTGGCCTTGTGTTAAAAATGGATCTTGATCCTAACGATGTAACCTTTACTTACTCAC
ACTTCGCTGTACCTCAAGCGAAAGGAAACAATGTCGTGATTACAAGCTATATGACAAACAGAGGATTCTA
CGCAGACAAACAATCAACGTTTGCGCCAAGCTTCCTGCTGAACATCAAAGGCAAGAAAACATCTGTTGTC
AAAGACAGCATCCTTGAACAAGGACAATTAACAGTTAACAAATAAATTCGCTGAGCGAGGATGCACATGT
GACCGAGGGAAGCTTGCGGCCGCGTCGTGACTGGGAAAACCCTGGCGACTAGTCTTGGACTCCTGTTGAT
AGATCCAGTAATGACCTCAGAACTCCATCTGGATTTGTTCAGAACGCTCGGTTGCCGCCGGGCGTTTTTT
ATTGGTGAGAATCCAGGGGTCCCCAATAATTACGATTTAAATTTGTGTCTCAAAATCTCTGATGTTACAT
TGCACAAGATAAAAATATATCATCATGAACAATAAAACTGTCTGCTTACATAAACAGTAATACAAGGGGT
GTTATGAGCCATATTCAGCGTGAAACGAGCTGTAGCCGTCCGCGTCTGAACAGCAACATGGATGCGGATC
TGTATGGCTATAAATGGGCGCGTGATAACGTGGGTCAGAGCGGCGCGACCATTTATCGTCTGTATGGCAA
ACCGGATGCGCCGGAACTGTTTCTGAAACATGGCAAAGGCAGCGTGGCGAACGATGTGACCGATGAAATG
GTGCGTCTGAACTGGCTGACCGAATTTATGCCGCTGCCGACCATTAAACATTTTATTCGCACCCCGGATG
ATGCGTGGCTGCTGACCACCGCGATTCCGGGCAAAACCGCGTTTCAGGTGCTGGAAGAATATCCGGATAG
CGGCGAAAACATTGTGGATGCGCTGGCCGTGTTTCTGCGTCGTCTGCATAGCATTCCGGTGTGCAACTGC
CCGTTTAACAGCGATCGTGTGTTTCGTCTGGCCCAGGCGCAGAGCCGTATGAACAACGGCCTGGTGGATG
CGAGCGATTTTGATGATGAACGTAACGGCTGGCCGGTGGAACAGGTGTGGAAAGAAATGCATAAACTGCT
GCCGTTTAGCCCGGATAGCGTGGTGACCCACGGCGATTTTAGCCTGGATAACCTGATTTTCGATGAAGGC
AAACTGATTGGCTGCATTGATGTGGGCCGTGTGGGCATTGCGGATCGTTATCAGGATCTGGCCATTCTGT
GGAACTGCCTGGGCGAATTTAGCCCGAGCCTGCAAAAACGTCTGTTTCAGAAATATGGCATTGATAATCC
GGATATGAACAAACTGCAATTTCATCTGATGCTGGATGAATTTTTCTAATAATTAATTGGACCGCGGTCC
GCGCGTTGTCCTTTTCCGCTGCATAACCCTGCTTCGGGGTCATTATAGCGATTTTTTCGGTATATCCATC
CTTTTTCGCACGATATACAGGATTTTGCCAAAGGGTTCGTGTAGACTTTCCTTGGTGTATCCAACGGCGT
CAGCCGGGCAGGATAGGTGAAGTAGGCCCACCCGCGAGCGGGTGTTCCTTCTTCACTGTCCCTTATTCGC
ACCTGGCGGTGCTCAACGGGAATCCTGCTCTGCGAGGCTGGCCGTAGGCCGGCCGATCTGAAGATCAGCA
GTTCAACCTGTTGATAGTACGTACTAAGCTCTCATGTTTCACGTACTAAGCTCTCATGTTTAACGTACTA
AGCTCTCATGTTTAACGAACTAAACCCTCATGGCTAACGTACTAAGCTCTCATGGCTAACGTACTAAGCT
CTCATGTTTCACGTACTAAGCTCTCATGTTTGAACAATAAAATTAATATAAATCAGCAACTTAAATAGCC
TCTAAGGTTTTAAGTTTTATAAGAAAAAAAAGAATATATAAGGCTTTTAAAGCCTTTAAGGTTTAACGGT
TGTGGACAACAAGCCAGGGATGTAACGCACTGAGAAGCCCTTAGAGCCTCTCAAAGCAATTTTGAGTGAC
ACAGGAACACTTAACGGCTGACATGGGGCGCGCCCAGCTGTCTAGGGCGGCGGATTTGTCCTACTCAGGA
GAGCGTTCACCGACAAACAACAGATAAAACGAAAGGCCCAGTCTTTCGACTGAGCCTTTCGTTTTATTTG
ATGCCT
Features (pLannotate 1.2.2; 26 found; start..end, strand, type, name):
     85..284     -  mobile_element Tn7R (fragment): mini-Tn7 element (right end of the Tn7 transposon) Tn7
    308..402     +  terminator     lambda t0 terminator: transcription terminator from phage lambda
    412..441     +  CDS            CmR (fragment): chloramphenicol acetyltransferase confers resistance to chloramphenicol
    504..590     +  terminator     rrnB T1 terminator: Escherichia coli rrnB; transcription terminator T1 from the E. coli rrnB gene
    623..670     -  protein_bind   FRT: FLP-mediated recombination occurs in the 8-bp core sequence TCTAGAAA (Turan and Bode, 2011). FLP recombinase from the Saccharomyces cerevisiae 2μ plasmid
    689..717     +  promoter       tet promoter: E. coli promoter for tetracycline efflux protein gene
    765..1955    +  CDS            TcR: tetracycline efflux protein; tet; confers resistance to tetracycline
   2035..2068    -  protein_bind   FRT (minimal): supports FLP-mediated excision but not integration (Turan and Bode, 2011) FLP recombinase from the Saccharomyces cerevisiae 2μ plasmid
   2110..2138    +  promoter       tac promoter: strong E. coli promoter; hybrid between the trp and lac UV5 promoters
   2146..2162    +  protein_bind   lac operator: The lac repressor binds to the lac operator to inhibit transcription in E. coli. This inhibition can be relieved by adding lactose or isopropyl-β-D-thiogalactopyranoside (IPTG). lac repressor encoded by lacI
   2185..2883    +  CDS            TagBFP: TagBFP is a basic (constitutively fluorescent) blue fluorescent protein published in 2008, derived from Entacmaea quadricolor. It is reported to be a very rapidly-maturing monomer with very low acid sensitivity.
   2903..2997    +  terminator     lambda t0 terminator: transcription terminator from phage lambda
   3146..3176    +  promoter       lac UV5 promoter: E. coli lac promoter with an "up" mutation
   3200..3229    +  promoter       cat promoter (fragment): promoter of the E. coli cat gene encoding chloramphenicol acetyltransferase
   3230..3889    +  CDS            CmR: chloramphenicol acetyltransferase; cat; confers resistance to chloramphenicol
   4068..4226    +  CDS            ccdA (fragment): CCDA_ECO57 - Also known as H, letA. Experimental evidence at protein level: Swiss-Prot protein existence level 1. Antitoxin component of a type II toxin-antitoxin (TA) system which inhibits the post-segregational killing (PSK) of plasmid-free cells, also referred to as a plasmid addiction system. Binds to and blocks the activity of CcdB; will also remove bound CcdB protein from the CcdB-GyrA complex by forming a CcdA-CcdB complex, a process termed rejuvenation. Functions as a transcriptional corepressor for the ccdAB operon, repression also requires CcdB (By similarity). From Escherichia coli
   4231..4533    +  CDS            ccdB: CCDB_ECOLI - Also known as G, letB, letD. Experimental evidence at protein level: Swiss-Prot protein existence level 1. Toxic component of a type II toxin-antitoxin (TA) system, functioning in plasmid maintainence. Responsible for the post- segregational killing (PSK) of plasmid-free cells, also referred to as a plasmid addiction system. Half-life of over 2 hours. Cell killing by CcdB is accompanied by filamentation, defects in chromosome and plasmid segregation, defects in cell division, formation of anucleate cells, decreased DNA synthesis and plasmid loss. Interferes with the activity of DN
   4690..4855    -  mobile_element Tn7L: mini-Tn7 element (left end of the Tn7 transposon) Tn7
   4898..5343    +  promoter       sacB promoter: sacR; sacB promoter and control region
   5344..6765    +  CDS            SacB: secreted levansucrase that renders bacterial growth sensitive to sucrose; Bacillus subtilis sacB; negative selection marker
   6813..6837    +  CDS            lacZα (fragment): LacZα fragment of β-galactosidase; lacZ fragment
   6848..6942    +  terminator     lambda t0 terminator: transcription terminator from phage lambda
   7074..7886    +  CDS            aphA1: KKA1_ECOLX - Also known as nptI. Protein inferred from homology: Swiss-Prot protein existence level 3. Resistance to kanamycin and structurally-related aminoglycosides, including amikacin. From Escherichia coli.
   8056..8164    +  oriT           oriT: incP origin of transfer
   8175..8563    +  rep_origin     R6K γ ori: γ replication origin from E. coli plasmid R6K; requires the R6K initiator protein pi for replication
   8594..8680    -  terminator     rrnB T1 terminator: Escherichia coli rrnB; transcription terminator T1 from the E. coli rrnB gene
