[The description below was written by a language model from this plasmid's Addgene catalogue record and pLannotate feature annotations shown in this document.]
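Description:
pBCC097 is a low-copy, 8.7 kb bacterial mini-Tn7 delivery vector built on the pBCC34 backbone. It is described as a Level 2 "empty" backbone for placing strain-specific DNA barcodes into bacterial chromosomes by Tn7 transposition. It was assembled from a series of synthetic modules (pBCC25, 30, 59, 27, 26, 28 and an end-linker, pICH41822), consistent with a hierarchical modular cloning scheme. The plasmid replicates from the R6K γ origin, which needs the pi protein, so it is maintained only in pir-expressing hosts and acts as a suicide vector elsewhere. An incP oriT allows conjugative transfer into recipient strains. The backbone outside the transposon ends carries aphA1 (kanamycin resistance) and a sacB cassette with its native promoter, which provides sucrose counter-selection against cells that retain the plasmid.

The cargo lies between the Tn7R and Tn7L ends and is insulated by lambda t0 and rrnB T1 terminators. It includes a tetracycline efflux gene under the tet promoter, flanked by FRT sites so that FLP recombinase can excise the marker after integration. It also includes TagBFP driven by the tac promoter with a lac operator, giving a blue fluorescent label for tagged strains. Next to these is a chloramphenicol resistance–ccdB cassette, which appears to be the placeholder that is replaced when a barcode module is cloned in. The ccdB toxin counter-selects uncut vector, which explains the ccdB-tolerant, pir-positive propagation strain and the chloramphenicol plus kanamycin selection. No Tn7 transposase genes are annotated, so transposition functions would presumably be supplied from elsewhere. According to the associated publication title, the barcodes are used to track near-isogenic bacterial strains simultaneously in plant microbiota.
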