Addgene plasmid #202223: pBCC097
Purpose: Level 2 empty backbone for strain-specific barcode DNA tag through Tn7 bacterial insertion, Tetracyline selectable marker and tagBFP fluorescent marker
Depositing lab: Paul Schulze-Lefert. Depositing organization: Max Planck Institute for Plant Breeding Research. Publication: Chromosomal barcodes for simultaneous tracking of near-isogenic bacterial strains in plant microbiota. Ordon J, Thouin J, Nakano RT, Ma KW, Zhang P, Huettel B, Garrido-Oter R, Schulze-Lefert P. Nat Microbiol. 2024 Apr;9(4):1117-1129. doi: 10.1038/s41564-024-01619-8. Epub 2024 Mar 19. PubMed 38503974.
Backbone
  Vector backbone: pBCC34
  Vector type: Bacterial Expression
  Selectable markers: Tetracyline
Growth in bacteria
  Bacterial resistance: Chloramphenicol and Kanamycin, 25 & 50 μg/mL
  Growth temperature: 37°C
  Growth strain: DB3.1λpir
  Copy number: Low Copy
Gene/Insert
  Gene/Insert name: pBCC25, pBCC30, pBCC59, pBCC27, pBCC26, pBCC28, pICH41822 (G5)
  Species: Synthetic
  Cloning method: Restriction Enzyme; 5′ cloning site unknown (unknown if destroyed)
Terms and licenses: Academic/Nonprofit Terms; Industry Terms: Not Available to Industry
Depositor comments: Please visit https://doi.org/10.1101/2023.04.20.537712 for bioRxiv preprint.
How to cite: pBCC097 was a gift from Paul Schulze-Lefert (Addgene plasmid # 202223 ; http://n2t.net/addgene:202223 ; RRID:Addgene_202223)
